Addgene plasmid #42270: pRK5-mFzd8-1D4
Depositing lab: Chris Garcia & Jeremy Nathans. Depositing organization: Johns Hopkins University and School of Medicine. Publication: Frizzled 2 and frizzled 7 function redundantly in convergent extension and closure of the ventricular septum and palate: evidence for a network of interacting genes. Yu H, Ye X, Guo N, Nathans J. Development. 2012 Dec 1;139(23):4383-94. doi: 10.1242/dev.083352. Epub 2012 Oct 24. PubMed 23095888.
Backbone
  Vector backbone: pRK5
  Vector type: Mammalian Expression
Growth in bacteria
  Bacterial resistance: Ampicillin, 100 μg/mL
  Growth temperature: 37°C
  Growth strain: DH5alpha
  Copy number: Unknown
Gene/Insert
  Gene/Insert name: Frizzled 8
  Species: M. musculus (mouse)
  Entrez Gene: Fzd8 (a.k.a. Fz8)
  Tag / fusion protein: 1D4 (C terminal on insert)
  Cloning method: Unknown
  Sequencing primers: 5′ SP6; 3′ SV40pA-R
Terms and licenses: Academic/Nonprofit Terms; Industry Terms: Not Available to Industry
How to cite: pRK5-mFzd8-1D4 was a gift from Chris Garcia & Jeremy Nathans (Addgene plasmid # 42270 ; http://n2t.net/addgene:42270 ; RRID:Addgene_42270)
