[The description below was written by a language model from this plasmid's Addgene catalogue record.]
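Description:
pRK5-mFzd8-1D4 is a mammalian expression plasmid built on the pRK5 backbone and carrying the mouse Frizzled 8 (Fzd8, also called Fz8) coding sequence. It is propagated in standard E. coli cloning strains under ampicillin selection. The record does not state its copy number or list the origin of replication. The promoter is also not stated, although pRK5 vectors generally drive inserts from a CMV immediate-early promoter. The listed sequencing primers, SP6 on the 5′ side and a reverse primer in the SV40 polyadenylation region on the 3′ side, indicate that the insert sits between an SP6 promoter site and an SV40 polyA signal. No mammalian selection marker is recorded, which would suit transient transfection rather than stable line selection. The cloning method is unknown.

The insert encodes Frizzled 8, a seven-transmembrane receptor of the Frizzled family that binds Wnt ligands. It is fused at its C terminus to the 1D4 epitope, a short tag derived from the C-terminal tail of rhodopsin and recognised by the 1D4 monoclonal antibody. Placing the tag at the intracellular C terminus leaves the extracellular, ligand-binding N-terminal region unmodified. It also allows the receptor to be detected by immunoblotting or immunostaining, or captured by immunoaffinity purification. The associated publication concerns redundant functions and genetic interactions among Frizzled family members in mouse development. This is consistent with use of the plasmid to express tagged Fzd8 in cultured mammalian cells for studies of receptor expression, localisation or Wnt/Frizzled signalling, although the record does not specify the exact experiments.
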