>Addgene plasmid #42270 | pRK5-mFzd8-1D4 | addgene partial sequence | sequence record 61326 | SV40pA-R 5'-GAAATTTGTGATGCTATTGC-3'
CTTAGGCAGGCGCCACTTGGCTGGTCTCTGTCTTGACCTGGGACAATGGCATTTGCTTAGGGTAAGATAC
AGAGCTGGCCGTGCCAGACCGCCACGTCAGGCCGGTACTGACGTCGCTGTAGAGGGATCCCCCGCCTCCG
CCGTGTCCCCCACCTCCGCCGGGCCCGGGTCCACTGCCCCCAGGGCCGCTGCCTCCAGCGCCCGCGCCTA
CTGCAGCGCCCTTGCTGGCCCAGCAGCACCTAGTGCACAACGCGCGCCAGGACTCCAGAGTCTTGCCGGA
CCAGACCCACACGCCCGATGTGATGCCCACTACTAGGCACATGAAGTACTTGAGCATGAAGACCGCGTAA
TCGGGCCTGCGAGCCTGGTCCGGTTGCAGGTCCCGAAGGCATGGGCAGTTGTGCGTGGCCTCCCAGCGCG
GTCGGTTGTGCTGCTCATAGAAAAGGCAGGCGACAACGACGGCAGCGGGCACCGTGTAGAGCACGGTGAA
GAGGCCCAAGCGGATCATGAGTTTTTCTAGCTTGTGTGTCTTAGTTGGACCTCCTTGCTGCTTGATGACT
GAACGGATTCGGAACAGCGACACGAAGCCAGCTAACAGAAACATAGTCCCAATGAAGAGGTAGATAACCA
GTGGCGCCAGCACAAAGCCGCGTAGGTTGTCAAGGCTCTGGTTGCCCACGTAGCAGATGCCCGCCACCGG
GTCGCCGTCTACGGAGCTGAGCGCCAGCACCGCGATGGACTTGACGCTGG
